Addgene plasmid #234215: pAIP4_3ILS
Purpose: Heterologous protein expression of norsolorinic acid synthase (NSAS) in Escherichia coli
Depositing lab: Christopher Bahl. Depositing organization: AI Proteins. Publication: Facile, high-throughput protein purification enabled by high-efficiency protease elution. Cárcamo Noriega EN, Truebridge IS, Teets FD 3rd, Bowman JW 3rd, Rodriguez N, Howard TA, Bahl CD. Protein Sci. 2026 Sep;35(9):e70746. doi: 10.1002/pro.70746. PubMed 42555168.
Backbone
  Vector backbone: pET29b
  Backbone size w/o insert (bp): 5679
  Vector type: Bacterial Expression
Growth in bacteria
  Bacterial resistance: Kanamycin, 50 μg/mL
  Growth temperature: 37°C
  Growth strain: DH10B
  Copy number: High Copy
Gene/Insert
  Gene/Insert name: 3ILS (alt names: AFLC_ASPPU; Norsolorinic acid synthase (NSAS) (EC 2.3.1.221))
  Species: Aspergillus parasiticus
  Insert size (bp): 795
  Promoter: T7
  Tag / fusion protein: 10x HisTag-Smt3 (N terminal on backbone)
  Cloning method: Golden Gate
  Sequencing primers: 5′ T7-promoter; 3′ T7-Term
Resource information
  A portion of this plasmid was derived from a plasmid made by: Synthetic DNA
Terms and licenses: Academic/Nonprofit Terms; Industry Terms
Depositor comments: 5' cloning site: BsaI (destroyed), 3' cloning site: BsaI (destroyed). Norsolorinic acid synthase (NSAS) (EC 2.3.1.221) (Aflatoxin biosynthesis polyketide synthase) (Aflatoxin biosynthesis protein C) (Polyketide synthase A)
How to cite: pAIP4_3ILS was a gift from Christopher Bahl (Addgene plasmid # 234215 ; http://n2t.net/addgene:234215 ; RRID:Addgene_234215)
