[The description below was written by a language model from this plasmid's Addgene catalogue record and pLannotate feature annotations shown in this document.]
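Description:
pAIP4_3ILS is a bacterial expression plasmid built on a pET29b backbone for producing a fragment of norsolorinic acid synthase (NSAS, also called aflC or PksA, the aflatoxin biosynthesis polyketide synthase) from Aspergillus parasiticus in Escherichia coli. It is selected with kanamycin through an aph(3')-Ia gene and replicates from a ColE1/pMB1-type origin. The feature table also shows the bom and rop elements typical of pET vectors, although the catalogue lists the plasmid as high copy. An f1 origin and short, non-functional remnants of the tetracycline resistance gene are also present.

The expression cassette runs from a T7 promoter with an adjacent lac operator and the T7 gene 10 ribosome binding site to a T7 terminator. The plasmid carries its own lacI gene, so transcription is repressed until induction with IPTG or lactose in a host that supplies T7 RNA polymerase. The open reading frame begins with a polyhistidine tag, recorded as 10xHis, followed by yeast Smt3 (SUMO). This is fused directly to the 795 bp insert, which was made from synthetic DNA and placed by Golden Gate assembly using BsaI sites that were destroyed in cloning. At that size, the insert represents only a portion of the large multidomain synthase, and the annotation accordingly marks it as an aflC fragment. The name 3ILS is not explained in the record.

The His tag allows metal-affinity capture, and the Smt3 domain can improve solubility and is a recognition element for SUMO-specific protease. This fits the associated work on high-throughput purification by protease elution. Downstream of the insert, the annotation also detects a short His-tag fragment and a partial T7 gene 10B-derived solubility tag. The record does not say whether these are translated.
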