Features (pLannotate 1.2.2; 21 found; start..end, strand, type, name):
     11..58      +  terminator     T7 terminator: transcription terminator for bacteriophage T7 RNA polymerase
     95..523     +  rep_origin     f1 ori (sequence partly withheld): f1 bacteriophage origin of replication; arrow indicates direction of (+) strand synthesis
    576..633     +  promoter       AmpR promoter (fragment): bla
    642..1457    -  CDS            KanR: aminoglycoside phosphotransferase; aph(3')-Ia; confers resistance to kanamycin in bacteria or G418 (Geneticin®) in eukaryotes
   1579..2167    +  rep_origin     ori: high-copy-number ColE1/pMB1/pBR322/pUC origin of replication
   2353..2492    -  misc_feature   bom: basis of mobility region from pBR322
   2594..2785    -  CDS            rop: Rop protein, which maintains plasmids at low copy number; rop
   2802..3182    +  CDS            YPB1_ECOLX: Protein predicted: Swiss-Prot protein existence level 4. From Escherichia coli.
   3254..3545    -  CDS            TcR (fragment): tetracycline efflux protein; tet; confers resistance to tetracycline
   3560..3581    -  protein_bind   CAP binding site: CAP binding activates transcription in the presence of cAMP. E. coli catabolite activator protein
   3594..4676    -  CDS            lacI: lac repressor; lacI; The lac repressor binds to the lac operator to inhibit transcription in E. coli. This inhibition can be relieved by adding lactose or isopropyl-β-D-thiogalactopyranoside (IPTG).
   4677..4754    -  promoter       lacI promoter: lacI
   4762..5041    -  CDS            TcR (fragment): tetracycline efflux protein; tet; confers resistance to tetracycline
   5067..5085    +  promoter       T7 promoter: promoter for bacteriophage T7 RNA polymerase
   5086..5110    +  protein_bind   lac operator: The lac repressor binds to the lac operator to inhibit transcription in E. coli. This inhibition can be relieved by adding lactose or isopropyl-β-D-thiogalactopyranoside (IPTG). lac repressor encoded by lacI
   5125..5147    +  RBS            RBS: efficient ribosome binding site from bacteriophage T7 gene 10 (Olins and Rangwala, 1989)
   5179..5198    +  CDS            7xHis (fragment): 6xHis affinity tag
   5206..5502    +  CDS            SMT3: SMT3_YEAST - Experimental evidence at protein level: Swiss-Prot protein existence level 1. Not known; suppressor of MIF2 mutations. From Saccharomyces cerevisiae (strain ATCC 204508 / S288c) (Baker's yeast).
   5506..6300    +  CDS            aflC (fragment): AFLC_ASPPU - Also known as pksA From Aspergillus parasiticus (strain ATCC 56775 / NRRL 5862 / SRRC 143 / SU-1).
   6319..6336    +  CDS            9xHis (fragment): 9xHis affinity tag
   6346..3       +  CDS            SET1 (fragment) (across the origin): solubility-enhancement tag derived from T7 phage gene 10B
>Addgene plasmid #234215 | pAIP4_3ILS | addgene full sequence | sequence record 464180 | Addgene NGS Result
TGAGCAATAACTAGCATAACCCCTTGGGGCCTCTAAACGGGTCTTGAGGGGTTTTTTGCTGAAAGGAGGA
ACTATATCCGGATTGGCGAATGGG
[124 nt withheld, positions 95-218]
C
[91 nt withheld, positions 220-310]
A
[49 nt withheld, positions 312-360]
CCTTTGACGTTGGAGTCCACGTTCTTT
[37 nt withheld, positions 388-424]
ACCCTATCTCGGTCTATTCTTTTGATTTATAAGGGATTTTGCCGATTTCGGCCTATTGGTTAAAAAATGA
GCTGATTTAACAAAAATTTAACGCGAATTTTAACAAAATATTAACGCTTACAATTTAGGTGGCACTTTTC
GGGGAAATGTGCGCGGAACCCCTATTTGTTTATTTTTCTAAATACATTCAAATATGTATCCGCTCATGAA
TTAATTCTTAGAAAAACTCATCGAGCATCAAATGAAACTGCAATTTATTCATATCAGGATTATCAATACC
ATATTTTTGAAAAAGCCGTTTCTGTAATGAAGGAGAAAACTCACCGAGGCAGTTCCATAGGATGGCAAGA
TCCTGGTATCGGTCTGCGATTCCGACTCGTCCAACATCAATACAACCTATTAATTTCCCCTCGTCAAAAA
TAAGGTTATCAAGTGAGAAATCACCATGAGTGACGACTGAATCCGGTGAGAATGGCAAAAGTTTATGCAT
TTCTTTCCAGACTTGTTCAACAGGCCAGCCATTACGCTCGTCATCAAAATCACTCGCATCAACCAAACCG
TTATTCATTCGTGATTGCGCCTGAGCGAGACGAAATACGCGATCGCTGTTAAAAGGACAATTACAAACAG
GAATCGAATGCAACCGGCGCAGGAACACTGCCAGCGCATCAACAATATTTTCACCTGAATCAGGATATTC
TTCTAATACCTGGAATGCTGTTTTCCCGGGGATCGCAGTGGTGAGTAACCATGCATCATCAGGAGTACGG
ATAAAATGCTTGATGGTCGGAAGAGGCATAAATTCCGTCAGCCAGTTTAGTCTGACCATCTCATCTGTAA
CATCATTGGCAACGCTACCTTTGCCATGTTTCAGAAACAACTCTGGCGCATCGGGCTTCCCATACAATCG
ATAGATTGTCGCACCTGATTGCCCGACATTATCGCGAGCCCATTTATACCCATATAAATCAGCATCCATG
TTGGAATTTAATCGCGGCCTAGAGCAAGACGTTTCCCGTTGAATATGGCTCATAACACCCCTTGTATTAC
TGTTTATGTAAGCAGACAGTTTTATTGTTCATGACCAAAATCCCTTAACGTGAGTTTTCGTTCCACTGAG
CGTCAGACCCCGTAGAAAAGATCAAAGGATCTTCTTGAGATCCTTTTTTTCTGCGCGTAATCTGCTGCTT
GCAAACAAAAAAACCACCGCTACCAGCGGTGGTTTGTTTGCCGGATCAAGAGCTACCAACTCTTTTTCCG
AAGGTAACTGGCTTCAGCAGAGCGCAGATACCAAATACTGTCCTTCTAGTGTAGCCGTAGTTAGGCCACC
ACTTCAAGAACTCTGTAGCACCGCCTACATACCTCGCTCTGCTAATCCTGTTACCAGTGGCTGCTGCCAG
TGGCGATAAGTCGTGTCTTACCGGGTTGGACTCAAGACGATAGTTACCGGATAAGGCGCAGCGGTCGGGC
TGAACGGGGGGTTCGTGCACACAGCCCAGCTTGGAGCGAACGACCTACACCGAACTGAGATACCTACAGC
GTGAGCTATGAGAAAGCGCCACGCTTCCCGAAGGGAGAAAGGCGGACAGGTATCCGGTAAGCGGCAGGGT
CGGAACAGGAGAGCGCACGAGGGAGCTTCCAGGGGGAAACGCCTGGTATCTTTATAGTCCTGTCGGGTTT
CGCCACCTCTGACTTGAGCGTCGATTTTTGTGATGCTCGTCAGGGGGGCGGAGCCTATGGAAAAACGCCA
GCAACGCGGCCTTTTTACGGTTCCTGGCCTTTTGCTGGCCTTTTGCTCACATGTTCTTTCCTGCGTTATC
CCCTGATTCTGTGGATAACCGTATTACCGCCTTTGAGTGAGCTGATACCGCTCGCCGCAGCCGAACGACC
GAGCGCAGCGAGTCAGTGAGCGAGGAAGCGGAAGAGCGCCTGATGCGGTATTTTCTCCTTACGCATCTGT
GCGGTATTTCACACCGCAATGGTGCACTCTCAGTACAATCTGCTCTGATGCCGCATAGTTAAGCCAGTAT
ACACTCCGCTATCGCTACGTGACTGGGTCATGGCTGCGCCCCGACACCCGCCAACACCCGCTGACGCGCC
CTGACGGGCTTGTCTGCTCCCGGCATCCGCTTACAGACAAGCTGTGACCGTCTCCGGGAGCTGCATGTGT
CAGAGGTTTTCACCGTCATCACCGAAACGCGCGAGGCAGCTGCGGTAAAGCTCATCAGCGTGGTCGTGAA
GCGATTCACAGATGTCTGCCTGTTCATCCGCGTCCAGCTCGTTGAGTTTCTCCAGAAGCGTTAATGTCTG
GCTTCTGATAAAGCGGGCCATGTTAAGGGCGGTTTTTTCCTGTTTGGTCACTGATGCCTCCGTGTAAGGG
GGATTTCTGTTCATGGGGGTAATGATACCGATGAAACGAGAGAGGATGCTCACGATACGGGTTACTGATG
ATGAACATGCCCGGTTACTGGAACGTTGTGAGGGTAAACAACTGGCGGTATGGATGCGGCGGGACCAGAG
AAAAATCACTCAGGGTCAATGCCAGCGCTTCGTTAATACAGATGTAGGTGTTCCACAGGGTAGCCAGCAG
CATCCTGCGATGCAGATCCGGAACATAATGGTGCAGGGCGCTGACTTCCGCGTTTCCAGACTTTACGAAA
CACGGAAACCGAAGACCATTCATGTTGTTGCTCAGGTCGCAGACGTTTTGCAGCAGCAGTCGCTTCACGT
TCGCTCGCGTATCGGTGATTCATTCTGCTAACCAGTAAGGCAACCCCGCCAGCCTAGCCGGGTCCTCAAC
GACAGGAGCACGATCATGCGCACCCGTGGGGCCGCCATGCCGGCGATAATGGCCTGCTTCTCGCCGAAAC
GTTTGGTGGCGGGACCAGTGACGAAGGCTTGAGCGAGGGCGTGCAAGATTCCGAATACCGCAAGCGACAG
GCCGATCATCGTCGCGCTCCAGCGAAAGCGGTCCTCGCCGAAAATGACCCAGAGCGCTGCCGGCACCTGT
CCTACGAGTTGCATGATAAAGAAGACAGTCATAAGTGCGGCGACGATAGTCATGCCCCGCGCCCACCGGA
AGGAGCTGACTGGGTTGAAGGCTCTCAAGGGCATCGGTCGAGATCCCGGTGCCTAATGAGTGAGCTAACT
TACATTAATTGCGTTGCGCTCACTGCCCGCTTTCCAGTCGGGAAACCTGTCGTGCCAGCTGCATTAATGA
ATCGGCCAACGCGCGGGGAGAGGCGGTTTGCGTATTGGGCGCCAGGGTGGTTTTTCTTTTCACCAGTGAG
ACGGGCAACAGCTGATTGCCCTTCACCGCCTGGCCCTGAGAGAGTTGCAGCAAGCGGTCCACGCTGGTTT
GCCCCAGCAGGCGAAAATCCTGTTTGATGGTGGTTAACGGCGGGATATAACATGAGCTGTCTTCGGTATC
GTCGTATCCCACTACCGAGATGTCCGCACCAACGCGCAGCCCGGACTCGGTAATGGCGCGCATTGCGCCC
AGCGCCATCTGATCGTTGGCAACCAGCATCGCAGTGGGAACGATGCCCTCATTCAGCATTTGCATGGTTT
GTTGAAAACCGGACATGGCACTCCAGTCGCCTTCCCGTTCCGCTATCGGCTGAATTTGATTGCGAGTGAG
ATATTTATGCCAGCCAGCCAGACGCAGACGCGCCGAGACAGAACTTAATGGGCCCGCTAACAGCGCGATT
TGCTGGTGACCCAATGCGACCAGATGCTCCACGCCCAGTCGCGTACCGTCTTCATGGGAGAAAATAATAC
TGTTGATGGGTGTCTGGTCAGAGACATCAAGAAATAACGCCGGAACATTAGTGCAGGCAGCTTCCACAGC
AATGGCATCCTGGTCATCCAGCGGATAGTTAATGATCAGCCCACTGACGCGTTGCGCGAGAAGATTGTGC
ACCGCCGCTTTACAGGCTTCGACGCCGCTTCGTTCTACCATCGACACCACCACGCTGGCACCCAGTTGAT
CGGCGCGAGATTTAATCGCCGCGACAATTTGCGACGGCGCGTGCAGGGCCAGACTGGAGGTGGCAACGCC
AATCAGCAACGACTGTTTGCCCGCCAGTTGTTGTGCCACGCGGTTGGGAATGTAATTCAGCTCCGCCATC
GCCGCTTCCACTTTTTCCCGCGTTTTCGCAGAAACGTGGCTGGCCTGGTTCACCACGCGGGAAACGGTCT
GATAAGAGACACCGGCATACTCTGCGACATCGTATAACGTTACTGGTTTCACATTCACCACCCTGAATTG
ACTCTCTTCCGGGCGCTATCATGCCATACCGCGAAAGGTTTTGCGCCATTCGATGGTGTCCGGGATCTCG
ACGCTCTCCCTTATGCGACTCCTGCATTAGGAAGCAGCCCAGTAGTAGGTTGAGGCCGTTGAGCACCGCC
GCCGCAAGGAATGGTGCATGCAAGGAGATGGCGCCCAACAGTCCCCCGGCCACGGGGCCTGCCACCATAC
CCACGCCGAAACAAGCGCTCATGAGCCCGAAGTGGCGAGCCCGATCTTCCCCATCGGTGATGTCGGCGAT
ATAGGCGCCAGCAACCGCACCTGTGGCGCCGGTGATGCCGGCCACGATGCGTCCGGCGTAGAGGATCGAG
ATCGATCTCGATCCCGCGAAATTAATACGACTCACTATAGGGGAATTGTGAGCGGATAACAATTCCCCTC
TAGAAATAATTTTGTTTAACTTTAAGAAGGAGATATACATATGATGGCGAAGATTCATCACCATCATCAC
CATCACCATCACCACGGTAGCCTGCAAGATTCGGAAGTCAACCAAGAAGCAAAGCCGGAAGTCAAGCCGG
AAGTGAAACCGGAAACCCATATTAACCTGAAAGTTAGTGACGGCAGCTCTGAAATTTTCTTTAAGATCAA
AAAGACCACGCCGCTGCGTCGCCTGATGGAAGCGTTTGCCAAACGTCAGGGCAAGGAAATGGATAGCCTG
CGTTTCCTGTATGACGGTATTCGCATCCAGGCAGATCAAGCGCCGGAAGACCTGGACATGGAAGACAACG
ACATCATTGAAGCCCACCGTGAACAGATTGGCGGCTCTGGACTAAAACCCTATTGTAGGCCAAGTACATC
AGTCGTGCTGCAAGGCCTCCCGATGGTGGCGCGTAAGACCTTGTTTATGCTGCCGGACGGTGGCGGTTCT
GCATTCAGCTACGCGTCCCTACCGAGATTGAAATCTGACACTGCGGTTGTCGGCCTTAATTGCCCGTACG
CGCGCGATCCGGAAAACATGAACTGCACCCACGGCGCTATGATTGAGAGCTTCTGCAACGAGATCCGTCG
TCGTCAGCCTCGTGGTCCGTACCATCTGGGTGGCTGGTCGAGCGGTGGTGCGTTTGCGTATGTGGTCGCA
GAAGCACTGGTTAACCAGGGCGAAGAAGTTCATAGCCTGATCATCATTGATGCCCCTATTCCGCAGGCAA
TGGAACAACTGCCGCGTGCATTCTATGAGCACTGTAATAGCATCGGTTTGTTCGCCACCCAACCGGGTGC
CTCGCCGGACGGCAGCACCGAACCGCCAAGCTACCTGATTCCGCATTTTACCGCGGTGGTGGATGTTATG
CTGGATTATAAACTGGCGCCACTGCACGCCCGTCGCATGCCGAAGGTGGGTATTGTTTGGGCGGCTGACA
CGGTTATGGATGAGCGCGACGCTCCGAAGATGAAAGGCATGCATTTTATGATCCAGAAACGTACCGAGTT
TGGTCCGGATGGTTGGGATACCATTATGCCGGGCGCTTCCTTCGACATCGTTCGTGCTGACGGAGCGAAT
CACTTCACGCTGATGCAGAAGGAGCACGTATCCATTATCAGCGACCTGATCGACCGCGTGATGGCGGGTT
CGTAATGACTCGAGCACCACCACCACCACCACTGAGATCCGGCTGCTAACAAAGCCCGAAAGGAAGCTGA
GTTGGCTGCTGCCACCGC
